>Addgene plasmid #207157 | pcDNA3.1(+)GαsS-246-Nluc | addgene full sequence | sequence record 410282 | Addgene NGS Result
GACGGATCGGGAGATCTCCCGATCCCCTATGGTGCACTCTCAGTACAATCTGCTCTGATGCCGCATAGTT
AAGCCAGTATCTGCTCCCTGCTTGTGTGTTGGAGGTCGCTGAGTAGTGCGCGAGCAAAATTTAAGCTACA
ACAAGGCAAGGCTTGACCGACAATTGCATGAAGAATCTGCTTAGGGTTAGGCGTTTTGCGCTGCTTCGCG
ATGTACGGGCCAGATATACGCGTTGACATTGATTATTGACTAGTTATTAATAGTAATCAATTACGGGGTC
ATTAGTTCATAGCCCATATATGGAGTTCCGCGTTACATAACTTACGGTAAATGGCCCGCCTGGCTGACCG
CCCAACGACCCCCGCCCATTGACGTCAATAATGACGTATGTTCCCATAGTAACGCCAATAGGGACTTTCC
ATTGACGTCAATGGGTGGAGTATTTACGGTAAACTGCCCACTTGGCAGTACATCAAGTGTATCATATGCC
AAGTACGCCCCCTATTGACGTCAATGACGGTAAATGGCCCGCCTGGCATTATGCCCAGTACATGACCTTA
TGGGACTTTCCTACTTGGCAGTACATCTACGTATTAGTCATCGCTATTACCATGGTGATGCGGTTTTGGC
AGTACATCAATGGGCGTGGATAGCGGTTTGACTCACGGGGATTTCCAAGTCTCCACCCCATTGACGTCAA
TGGGAGTTTGTTTTGGCACCAAAATCAACGGGACTTTCCAAAATGTCGTAACAACTCCGCCCCATTGACG
CAAATGGGCGGTAGGCGTGTACGGTGGGAGGTCTATATAAGCAGAGCTCTCTGGCTAACTAGAGAACCCA
CTGCTTACTGGCTTATCGAAATTAATACGACTCACTATAGGGAGACCCAAGCTGGCTAGCGTTTAAACTT
AAGCTTGGTACCACCATGGGCTGCCTCGGGAACAGTAAGACCGAGGACCAGCGCAACGAGGAGAAGGCGC
AGCGTGAGGCCAACAAAAAGATCGAGAAGCAGCTGCAGAAGGACAAGCAGGTCTACCGGGCCACGCACCG
CCTGCTGCTGCTGGGTGCTGGAGAATCTGGTAAAAGCACCATTGTGAAGCAGATGAGGATCCTGCATGTT
AATGGGTTTAATGGAGACAGTGAGAAGGCAACCAAAGTGCAGGACATCAAAAACAACCTGAAAGAGGCGA
TTGAAACCATTGTGGCCGCCATGAGCAACCTGGTGCCCCCCGTGGAGCTGGCCAACCCCGAGAACCAGTT
CAGAGTGGACTACATTCTGAGTGTGATGAACGTGCCTGACTTTGACTTCCCTCCCGAATTCTATGAGCAT
GCCAAGGCTCTGTGGGAGGATGAAGGAGTGCGTGCCTGCTACGAACGCTCCAACGAGTACCAGCTGATTG
ACTGTGCCCAGTACTTCCTGGACAAGATCGACGTGATCAAGCAGGCTGACTATGTGCCGAGCGATCAGGA
CCTGCTTCGCTGCCGTGTCCTGACTTCTGGAATCTTTGAGACCAAGTTCCAGGTGGACAAAGTCAACTTC
CACATGTTTGACGTGGGTGGCCAGCGCGATGAACGCCGCAAGTGGATCCAGTGCTTCAACGATGTGACTG
CCATCATCTTCGTGGTGGCCAGCAGCAGCTACAACATGGTCATCCGGGAGGACAGCGGCGGCGGCGGCAG
CGTCTTCACACTCGAAGATTTCGTTGGGGACTGGCGACAGACAGCCGGCTACAACCTGGACCAAGTCCTT
GAACAGGGAGGTGTGTCCAGTTTGTTTCAGAATCTCGGGGTGTCCGTAACTCCGATCCAAAGGATTGTCC
TGAGCGGTGAAAATGGGCTGAAGATCGACATCCATGTCATCATCCCGTATGAAGGTCTGAGCGGCGACCA
AATGGGCCAGATCGAAAAAATTTTTAAGGTGGTGTACCCTGTGGATGATCATCACTTTAAGGTGATCCTG
CACTATGGCACACTGGTAATCGACGGGGTTACGCCGAACATGATCGACTATTTCGGACGGCCGTATGAAG
GCATCGCCGTGTTCGACGGCAAAAAGATCACTGTAACAGGGACCCTGTGGAACGGCAACAAAATTATCGA
CGAGCGCCTGATCAACCCCGACGGCTCCCTGCTGTTCCGAGTAACCATCAACGGAGTGACCGGCTGGCGG
CTGTGCGAACGCATTCTGGCGAGCGGCGGCGGCGGCAGCAACCAGACCAACCGCCTGCAGGAGGCTCTGA
ACCTCTTCAAGAGCATCTGGAACAACAGATGGCTGCGCACCATCTCTGTGATCCTGTTCCTCAACAAGCA
AGATCTGCTCGCTGAGAAAGTCCTTGCTGGGAAATCGAAGATTGAGGACTACTTTCCAGAATTTGCTCGC
TACACTACTCCTGAGGATGCTACTCCCGAGCCCGGAGAGGACCCACGCGTGACCCGGGCCAAGTACTTCA
TTCGAGATGAGTTTCTGAGGATCAGCACTGCCAGTGGAGATGGGCGTCACTACTGCTACCCTCATTTCAC
CTGCGCTGTGGACACTGAGAACATCCGCCGTGTGTTCAACGACTGCCGTGACATCATTCAGCGCATGCAC
CTTCGTCAGTACGAGCTGCTATAACTCGAGTCTAGAGGGCCCGTTTAAACCCGCTGATCAGCCTCGACTG
TGCCTTCTAGTTGCCAGCCATCTGTTGTTTGCCCCTCCCCCGTGCCTTCCTTGACCCTGGAAGGTGCCAC
TCCCACTGTCCTTTCCTAATAAAATGAGGAAATTGCATCGCATTGTCTGAGTAGGTGTCATTCTATTCTG
GGGGGTGGGGTGGGGCAGGACAGCAAGGGGGAGGATTGGGAAGACAATAGCAGGCATGCTGGGGATGCGG
TGGGCTCTATGGCTTCTGAGGCGGAAAGAACCAGCTGGGGCTCTAGGGGGTATCCCC
[124 nt withheld, positions 2928-3051]
C
[91 nt withheld, positions 3053-3143]
A
[49 nt withheld, positions 3145-3193]
CCTTTGACGTTGGAGTCCACGTTCTTT
[37 nt withheld, positions 3221-3257]
ACCCTATCTCGGTCTATTCTTTTGATTTATAAGGGATTTTGCCGATTTCGGCCTATTGGTTAAAAAATGA
GCTGATTTAACAAAAATTTAACGCGAATTAATTCTGTGGAATGTGTGTCAGTTAGGGTGTGGAAAGTCCC
CAGGCTCCCCAGCAGGCAGAAGTATGCAAAGCATGCATCTCAATTAGTCAGCAACCAGGTGTGGAAAGTC
CCCAGGCTCCCCAGCAGGCAGAAGTATGCAAAGCATGCATCTCAATTAGTCAGCAACCATAGTCCCGCCC
CTAACTCCGCCCATCCCGCCCCTAACTCCGCCCAGTTCCGCCCATTCTCCGCCCCATGGCTGACTAATTT
TTTTTATTTATGCAGAGGCCGAGGCCGCCTCTGCCTCTGAGCTATTCCAGAAGTAGTGAGGAGGCTTTTT
TGGAGGCCTAGGCTTTTGCAAAAAGCTCCCGGGAGCTTGTATATCCATTTTCGGATCTGATCAAGAGACA
GGATGAGGATCGTTTCGCATGATTGAACAAGATGGATTGCACGCAGGTTCTCCGGCCGCTTGGGTGGAGA
GGCTATTCGGCTATGACTGGGCACAACAGACAATCGGCTGCTCTGATGCCGCCGTGTTCCGGCTGTCAGC
GCAGGGGCGCCCGGTTCTTTTTGTCAAGACCGACCTGTCCGGTGCCCTGAATGAACTGCAGGACGAGGCA
GCGCGGCTATCGTGGCTGGCCACGACGGGCGTTCCTTGCGCAGCTGTGCTCGACGTTGTCACTGAAGCGG
GAAGGGACTGGCTGCTATTGGGCGAAGTGCCGGGGCAGGATCTCCTGTCATCTCACCTTGCTCCTGCCGA
GAAAGTATCCATCATGGCTGATGCAATGCGGCGGCTGCATACGCTTGATCCGGCTACCTGCCCATTCGAC
CACCAAGCGAAACATCGCATCGAGCGAGCACGTACTCGGATGGAAGCCGGTCTTGTCGATCAGGATGATC
TGGACGAAGAGCATCAGGGGCTCGCGCCAGCCGAACTGTTCGCCAGGCTCAAGGCGCGCATGCCCGACGG
CGAGGATCTCGTCGTGACCCATGGCGATGCCTGCTTGCCGAATATCATGGTGGAAAATGGCCGCTTTTCT
GGATTCATCGACTGTGGCCGGCTGGGTGTGGCGGACCGCTATCAGGACATAGCGTTGGCTACCCGTGATA
TTGCTGAAGAGCTTGGCGGCGAATGGGCTGACCGCTTCCTCGTGCTTTACGGTATCGCCGCTCCCGATTC
GCAGCGCATCGCCTTCTATCGCCTTCTTGACGAGTTCTTCTGAGCGGGACTCTGGGGTTCGAAATGACCG
ACCAAGCGACGCCCAACCTGCCATCACGAGATTTCGATTCCACCGCCGCCTTCTATGAAAGGTTGGGCTT
CGGAATCGTTTTCCGGGACGCCGGCTGGATGATCCTCCAGCGCGGGGATCTCATGCTGGAGTTCTTCGCC
CACCCCAACTTGTTTATTGCAGCTTATAATGGTTACAAATAAAGCAATAGCATCACAAATTTCACAAATA
AAGCATTTTTTTCACTGCATTCTAGTTGTGGTTTGTCCAAACTCATCAATGTATCTTATCATGTCTGTAT
ACCGTCGACCTCTAGCTAGAGCTTGGCGTAATCATGGTCATAGCTGTTTCCTGTGTGAAATTGTTATCCG
CTCACAATTCCACACAACATACGAGCCGGAAGCATAAAGTGTAAAGCCTGGGGTGCCTAATGAGTGAGCT
AACTCACATTAATTGCGTTGCGCTCACTGCCCGCTTTCCAGTCGGGAAACCTGTCGTGCCAGCTGCATTA
ATGAATCGGCCAACGCGCGGGGAGAGGCGGTTTGCGTATTGGGCGCTCTTCCGCTTCCTCGCTCACTGAC
TCGCTGCGCTCGGTCGTTCGGCTGCGGCGAGCGGTATCAGCTCACTCAAAGGCGGTAATACGGTTATCCA
CAGAATCAGGGGATAACGCAGGAAAGAACATGTGAGCAAAAGGCCAGCAAAAGGCCAGGAACCGTAAAAA
GGCCGCGTTGCTGGCGTTTTTCCATAGGCTCCGCCCCCCTGACGAGCATCACAAAAATCGACGCTCAAGT
CAGAGGTGGCGAAACCCGACAGGACTATAAAGATACCAGGCGTTTCCCCCTGGAAGCTCCCTCGTGCGCT
CTCCTGTTCCGACCCTGCCGCTTACCGGATACCTGTCCGCCTTTCTCCCTTCGGGAAGCGTGGCGCTTTC
TCATAGCTCACGCTGTAGGTATCTCAGTTCGGTGTAGGTCGTTCGCTCCAAGCTGGGCTGTGTGCACGAA
CCCCCCGTTCAGCCCGACCGCTGCGCCTTATCCGGTAACTATCGTCTTGAGTCCAACCCGGTAAGACACG
ACTTATCGCCACTGGCAGCAGCCACTGGTAACAGGATTAGCAGAGCGAGGTATGTAGGCGGTGCTACAGA
GTTCTTGAAGTGGTGGCCTAACTACGGCTACACTAGAAGAACAGTATTTGGTATCTGCGCTCTGCTGAAG
CCAGTTACCTTCGGAAAAAGAGTTGGTAGCTCTTGATCCGGCAAACAAACCACCGCTGGTAGCGGTGGTT
TTTTTGTTTGCAAGCAGCAGATTACGCGCAGAAAAAAAGGATCTCAAGAAGATCCTTTGATCTTTTCTAC
GGGGTCTGACGCTCAGTGGAACGAAAACTCACGTTAAGGGATTTTGGTCATGAGATTATCAAAAAGGATC
TTCACCTAGATCCTTTTAAATTAAAAATGAAGTTTTAAATCAATCTAAAGTATATATGAGTAAACTTGGT
CTGACAGTTACCAATGCTTAATCAGTGAGGCACCTATCTCAGCGATCTGTCTATTTCGTTCATCCATAGT
TGCCTGACTCCCCGTCGTGTAGATAACTACGATACGGGAGGGCTTACCATCTGGCCCCAGTGCTGCAATG
ATACCGCGAGACCCACGCTCACCGGCTCCAGATTTATCAGCAATAAACCAGCCAGCCGGAAGGGCCGAGC
GCAGAAGTGGTCCTGCAACTTTATCCGCCTCCATCCAGTCTATTAATTGTTGCCGGGAAGCTAGAGTAAG
TAGTTCGCCAGTTAATAGTTTGCGCAACGTTGTTGCCATTGCTACAGGCATCGTGGTGTCACGCTCGTCG
TTTGGTATGGCTTCATTCAGCTCCGGTTCCCAACGATCAAGGCGAGTTACATGATCCCCCATGTTGTGCA
AAAAAGCGGTTAGCTCCTTCGGTCCTCCGATCGTTGTCAGAAGTAAGTTGGCCGCAGTGTTATCACTCAT
GGTTATGGCAGCACTGCATAATTCTCTTACTGTCATGCCATCCGTAAGATGCTTTTCTGTGACTGGTGAG
TACTCAACCAAGTCATTCTGAGAATAGTGTATGCGGCGACCGAGTTGCTCTTGCCCGGCGTCAATACGGG
ATAATACCGCGCCACATAGCAGAACTTTAAAAGTGCTCATCATTGGAAAACGTTCTTCGGGGCGAAAACT
CTCAAGGATCTTACCGCTGTTGAGATCCAGTTCGATGTAACCCACTCGTGCACCCAACTGATCTTCAGCA
TCTTTTACTTTCACCAGCGTTTCTGGGTGAGCAAAAACAGGAAGGCAAAATGCCGCAAAAAAGGGAATAA
GGGCGACACGGAAATGTTGAATACTCATACTCTTCCTTTTTCAATATTATTGAAGCATTTATCAGGGTTA
TTGTCTCATGAGCGGATACATATTTGAATGTATTTAGAAAAATAAACAAATAGGGGTTCCGCGCACATTT
CCCCGAAAAGTGCCACCTGACGTC
Features (pLannotate 1.2.2; 20 found; start..end, strand, type, name):
     28..80      -  misc_feature   bom (fragment): basis of mobility region from pBR322
    235..614     +  enhancer       CMV enhancer: human cytomegalovirus immediate early enhancer
    615..818     +  promoter       CMV promoter: human cytomegalovirus (CMV) immediate early promoter
    814..847     +  LTR            5' LTR (truncated) (fragment): truncated 5' long terminal repeat (LTR) from HIV-1
    863..881     +  promoter       T7 promoter: promoter for bacteriophage T7 RNA polymerase
   1682..2191    +  CDS            Nluc: NanoLuc® luciferase human codon-optimized
   2658..2882    +  polyA_signal   bGH poly(A) signal: bovine growth hormone polyadenylation signal
   2886..2907    +  promoter       SV40 promoter (fragment): SV40 enhancer and early promoter
   2928..3356    +  rep_origin     f1 ori (sequence partly withheld): f1 bacteriophage origin of replication; arrow indicates direction of (+) strand synthesis
   3370..3699    +  promoter       SV40 promoter: SV40 enhancer and early promoter
   3766..4557    +  CDS            neo: KKA2_KLEPN - Also known as kan, nptII. Experimental evidence at protein level: Swiss-Prot protein existence level 1. Resistance to kanamycin, neomycin, paromomycin, ribostamycin, butirosin and gentamicin B. From Klebsiella pneumoniae.
   4581..4739    +  CDS            ble (fragment): BLE_KLEPN - Experimental evidence at protein level: Swiss-Prot protein existence level 1. Binding protein with a strong affinity to the bleomycin family of antibiotics. Binds to CL990; an antimitotic-antibiotic compound. From Klebsiella pneumoniae.
   4734..4855    +  polyA_signal   SV40 poly(A) signal: SV40 polyadenylation signal
   4928..4944    -  protein_bind   lac operator: The lac repressor binds to the lac operator to inhibit transcription in E. coli. This inhibition can be relieved by adding lactose or isopropyl-β-D-thiogalactopyranoside (IPTG). lac repressor encoded by lacI
   4952..4982    -  promoter       lac promoter: promoter for the E. coli lac operon
   4997..5018    -  protein_bind   CAP binding site: CAP binding activates transcription in the presence of cAMP. E. coli catabolite activator protein
   5031..5123    -  CDS            lacI (fragment): lac repressor; lacI; The lac repressor binds to the lac operator to inhibit transcription in E. coli. This inhibition can be relieved by adding lactose or isopropyl-β-D-thiogalactopyranoside (IPTG).
   5306..5894    -  rep_origin     ori: high-copy-number ColE1/pMB1/pBR322/pUC origin of replication
   6065..6925    -  CDS            AmpR: β-lactamase; bla; confers resistance to ampicillin, carbenicillin, and related antibiotics
   6926..7030    -  promoter       AmpR promoter: bla
