[The description below was written by a language model from this plasmid's Addgene catalogue record and pLannotate feature annotations shown in this document.]
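Description:
pcDNA3.1(+)GαsS-246-Nluc is a 7,061 nt mammalian expression plasmid built on the pcDNA3.1 backbone. It encodes the short transcript variant of human GNAS (the Gαs subunit) with NanoLuc luciferase inserted internally at position 246 of the protein rather than fused to either terminus. In the feature table the human codon-optimised Nluc coding sequence lies in the middle of the expression cassette. The unannotated stretches on either side of it, between the T7 promoter and the bGH polyadenylation signal, presumably correspond to the flanking GNAS segments, although the annotation tool did not label them. Transcription in mammalian cells is driven by the CMV immediate early enhancer and promoter and terminated by the bGH poly(A) signal. The T7 promoter upstream of the insert is a standard backbone element that allows in vitro transcription or serves as a sequencing primer site.

The plasmid is propagated in E. coli at high copy through a ColE1/pUC-type origin and selected with ampicillin via the β-lactamase gene. An f1 origin is also present. A separate SV40 early promoter–neo–SV40 poly(A) cassette provides neomycin-class (G418) resistance for selecting stably transfected mammalian cells. Several short hits in the table (HIV-1 LTR, ble, lacI and bom fragments) appear to be small backbone remnants rather than functional parts.

The construct is one component of REGA-SIGN, a set of NanoBRET-based G protein biosensors. The Nluc-tagged Gαs acts as the bioluminescent energy donor and is meant to be co-expressed with a Gγ1 subunit labelled with the fluorescent acceptor LSS-mKATE2. Changes in BRET between the two partners then report on the state of the heterotrimer, typically its activation and rearrangement following stimulation of a Gs-coupled receptor.
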