Addgene plasmid #207157: pcDNA3.1(+)GαsS-246-Nluc
Purpose: Part of REGA-SIGN, a NanoBRET-based G protein biosensor. It encodes short transcript variant of GNAS tagged with NanoLuciferase and is meant to be paired with Ggamma1 labeled with LSS-mKATE2
Depositing lab: Dominique Schols & Tom Van Loy. Depositing organization: Rega Institute for Medical Research. Publication: REGA-SIGN: Development of a Novel Set of NanoBRET-Based G Protein Biosensors. Boon K, Vanalken N, Meyen E, Schols D, Van Loy T. Biosensors (Basel). 2023 Jul 28;13(8):767. doi: 10.3390/bios13080767. PubMed 37622853.
Backbone
  Vector backbone: pcDNA3.1
  Vector type: Mammalian Expression
Growth in bacteria
  Bacterial resistance: Ampicillin, 100 μg/mL
  Growth temperature: 37°C
  Growth strain: NEB Stable
  Copy number: High Copy
Gene/Insert
  Gene/Insert name: GNAS
  Species: H. sapiens (human)
  Mutation: NLuc inserted at position D(246)N
  Entrez Gene: GNAS (a.k.a. AHO, AIMAH1, C20orf45, GNAS1, GPSA, GSA, GSP, NESP, PITA3, POH, SCG6, SgVI)
  Cloning method: Unknown
Terms and licenses: Academic/Nonprofit Terms; Industry Terms: Not Available to Industry
How to cite: pcDNA3.1(+)GαsS-246-Nluc was a gift from Dominique Schols & Tom Van Loy (Addgene plasmid # 207157 ; http://n2t.net/addgene:207157 ; RRID:Addgene_207157)
